>Addgene plasmid #39837 | EKAR2G_design1_mTFP_227_Venus_229 | depositor partial sequence | sequence record 50459 | Biosensor
CCATGGCACACCATCACCACCACCACGGGAGCGGGGAGCAGAAACTAATATCAGAGGAGGATCTTGGCTC
AGGTTCAGGATCCTCCACCGACGGCATGGACGAGCTGTACAAGGGTGCTAGCGGAGGAATGGTGAGCAAG
GGCGAGGAGACCACAATGGGCGTAATCAAGCCCGACATGAAGATCAAGCTGAAGATGGAGGGCAACGTGA
ATGGCCACGCCTTCGTGATCGAGGGCGAGGGCGAGGGCAAGCCCTACGACGGCACCAACACCATCAACCT
GGAGGTGAAGGAGGGAGCCCCCCTGCCCTTCTCCTACGACATTCTGACCACCGCGTTCGCCTACGGCAAC
AGGGCCTTCACCAAGTACCCCGACGACATCCCCAACTACTTCAAGCAGTCCTTCCCCGAGGGCTACTCTT
GGGAGCGCACCATGACCTTCGAGGACAAGGGCATCGTGAAGGTGAAGTCCGACATCTCCATGGAGGAGGA
CTCCTTCATCTACGAGATACACCTCAAGGGCGAGAACTTCCCCCCCAACGGCCCCGTGATGCAGAAGAAG
ACCACCGGCTGGGACGCCTCCACCGAGAGGATGTACGTGCGCGACGGCGTGCTGAAGGGCGACGTCAAGC
ACAAGCTGCTGCTGGAGGGCGGCGGCCACCACCGCGTTGACTTCAAGACCATCTACAGGGCCAAGAAGGC
GGTGAAGCTGCCCGACTATCACTTTGTGGACCACCGCATCGAGATCCTGAACCACGACAAGGACTACAAC
AAGGTGACCGTTTACGAGAGCGCCGTGGCCCGCAACTCCGGAATGGCGGACGAGGAGAAGCTGCCGCCCG
GCTGGGAGAAGCGCATGAGCCGCAGCTCAGGCCGAGTGTACTACTTCAACCACATCACTAACGCCAGCCA
GTGGGAGCGGCCCAGCGGCAACAGCAGCAGTGGTGGCAAAAACGGGCAGGGGGAGCCTGCCAGGAAGCTG
CGCATTCTGCAGTCGACTAGGGAGCAAGGGCTTGTGCCCGGGTCTAGAGGCGGAGGTGGTGGAGGAGGTG
GAGGTGGTGGAGGTGGAGGTGGAGGTGGTGGCGGTGGTGGAGGAGGAGGAGCTAGAGGCGGAGGTGGTGG
AGGAGGTGGAGGTGGTGGAGGTGGAGGTGGAGGTGGTGGCGGTGGTGGAGGAGGAGGAGCCAGCGGCGGA
GGTGGTGGAGGAGGTGGAGGTGGTGGAGGTGGAGGTGGAGGTGGTGGCGGTGGTGGAGGAGGAGGAACCG
GTGCTGACCAACTGACTGAAGAGTGGTCGACGGTACAGCGGACCGCGCCTGACGTACCACGTACACCAGT
AGGAAAGGCAAAGCTTTCATTCCAATTCCCGCGGGCGCGGGACATCGCGGCCGCCATGATCACTCTCGGC
ATGGACGAGCTGTACAAGGGTGGCAGCGGTGGCATGGTGAGCAAGGGCGAGGAGCTGTTCACCGGGGTGG
TGCCCATCCTGGTCGAGCTGGACGGCGACGTAAACGGCCACAAGTTCAGCGTGTCCGGCGAGGGCGAGGG
CGATGCCACCTACGGCAAGCTGACCCTGAAGCTGATCTGCACCACCGGCAAGCTGCCCGTGCCCTGGCCC
ACCCTCGTGACCACCCTGGGCTACGGCCTGATGTGCTTCGCCCGCTACCCCGACCACATGAAGCAGCACG
ACTTCTTCAAGTCCGCCATGCCCGAAGGCTACGTCCAGGAGCGCACCATCTTCTTCAAGGACGACGGCAA
CTACAAGACCCGCGCCGAGGTGAAGTTCGAGGGCGACACCCTGGTGAACCGCATCGAGCTGAAGGGCATC
GACTTCAAGGAGGACGGCAACATCCTGGGGCACAAGCTGGAGTACAACTACAACAGCCACAACGTCTATA
TCACCGCCGACAAGCAGAAGAACGGCATCAAGGCCAACTTCAAGATCCGCCACAACATCGAGGACGGCGG
CGTGCAGCTCGCCGACCACTACCAGCAGAACACCCCCATCGGCGACGGCCCCGTGCTGCTGCCCGACAAC
CACTACCTGAGCTACCAGTCCGCCCTGAGCAAAGACCCCAACGAGAAGCGCGATCACATGGTCCTGCTGG
AGTTCGTGACCGCCGCCGGGGGTACCGATATCCTTCAAAAAAAACTTGAAGAACTTGAACTTGACGAATG
AGATATCTAATGACTCGAG
