>Addgene plasmid #39837 | EKAR2G_design1_mTFP_227_Venus_229 | addgene partial sequence | sequence record 54673 | pTriExUP 5'-GGTTATTGTGCTGTCTCATCA-3'
TTAATCCGGGACCTTTAATTCAACCCAACACAATATATTATAGTTAAATAAGAATTATTATCAAATCATT
TGTATATTAATTAAAATACTATACTGTAAATTACATTTTATTTACAATCAAAGGAGATATACCATGGCAC
ACCATCACCACCACCACGGGAGCGGGGAGCAGAAACTAATATCAGAGGAGGATCTTGGCTCAGGTTCAGG
ATCCTCCACCGACGGCATGGACGAGCTGTACAAGGGTGCTAGCGGAGGAATGGTGAGCAAGGGCGAGGAG
ACCACAATGGGCGTAATCAAGCCCGACATGAAGATCAAGCTGAAGATGGAGGGCAACGTGAATGGCCACG
CCTTCGTGATCGAGGGCGAGGGCGAGGGCAAGCCCTACGACGGCACCAACACCATCAACCTGGAGGTGAA
GGAGGGAGCCCCCCTGCCCTTCTCCTACGACATTCTGACCACCGCGTTCGCCTACGGCAACAGGGCCTTC
ACCAAGTACCCCGACGACATCCCCAACTACTTCAAGCAGTCCTTCCCCGAGGGCTACTCTTGGGAGCGCA
CCATGACCTTCGAGGACAAGGGCATCGTGAAGGTGAAGTCCGACATCTCCATGGAGGAGGACTCCTTCAT
CTACGAGATACACCTCAAGGGCGAGAACTTCCCCCCCAA
