>Addgene plasmid #39837 | EKAR2G_design1_mTFP_227_Venus_229 | addgene partial sequence | sequence record 54766 | pTriExDOWN 5'-TCGATCTCAGTGGTATTTGTG-3'
CTTCTGATAGGCAGCCTGCACCTGAGGTTAATCACTTAGTGATGGTGATGGTGATGGTGGTGCTCGAGTC
ATTAGATATCTCATTCGTCAAGTTCAAGTTCTTCAAGTTTTTTTTGAAGGATATCGGTACCCCCGGCGGC
GGTCACGAACTCCAGCAGGACCATGTGATCGCGCTTCTCGTTGGGGTCTTTGCTCAGGGCGGACTGGTAG
CTCAGGTAGTGGTTGTCGGGCAGCAGCACGGGGCCGTCGCCGATGGGGGTGTTCTGCTGGTAGTGGTCGG
CGAGCTGCACGCCGCCGTCCTCGATGTTGTGGCGGATCTTGAAGTTGGCCTTGATGCCGTTCTTCTGCTT
GTCGGCGGTGATATAGACGTTGTGGCTGTTGTAGTTGTACTCCAGCTTGTGCCCCAGGATGTTGCCGTCC
TCCTTGAAGTCGATGCCCTTCAGCTCGATGCGGTTCACCAGGGTGTCGCCCTCGAACTTCACCTCGGCGC
GGGTCTTGTAGTTGCCGTCGTCCTTGAAGAAGATGGTGCGCTCCTGGACGTAGCCTTCGGGCATGGCGGA
CTTGAAGAAGTCGTGCTGCTTCATGTGGTCGGGGTAGCGGGCGAAGCACATCAGGCCGTAGCCCAGGGTG
GTCACGAGGGTGGGCCAGGGCACGGGCAGCTTGCCGGTGGTGCAGATCAGCTTCAGGGTCAGCTTGCCGT
AGGTGGCATCGCCCTCGCCCTCGCCGGACACGCTGAACTTGTGGCCGTTTACGTCGCCGTCCAGCTCGAC
CAGGATGGGCACCACCCCGGTGAACAGCTCCTCGCCCTTGCTCACCATGCCACCGCTGCCACCCTTGTAC
AGCTCGTCCATGCCGAGAGTGATCATGGCGGCCGCGATGTCCCG
