[The description below was written by a language model from this plasmid's Addgene catalogue record.]
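Description:
EKAR2G_design1_mTFP_227_Venus_229 is a multi-host expression plasmid built on the Novagen pTriEx4 backbone, a vector listed for expression in mammalian, bacterial and insect cells. The backbone accounts for about 4.9 kb of a roughly 7.05 kb total. It is maintained in E. coli as a high-copy plasmid under ampicillin selection. No feature table accompanies the record, so the origin of replication and other backbone elements are not itemised.

The payload is a synthetic insert of about 1.96 kb encoding an ERK activity reporter, cloned between PacI and XhoI sites that both remain intact. It is expressed from the promoter recorded as CMV and carries an N-terminal His-Myc tag for purification and immunodetection. The construct belongs to a second-generation EKAR series produced with a toolkit for optimising FRET biosensors, and part of it derives from an earlier genetically encoded ERK sensor. The name indicates a teal fluorescent protein (mTFP) donor paired with a Venus yellow acceptor. The numbers 227 and 229 most likely denote particular variants of each fluorophore, such as circular permutations or truncations tested in the toolkit, although the record does not define them or explain "design1".

In sensors of this type, phosphorylation of an ERK substrate sequence causes it to bind a linked phospho-binding domain. This changes the distance or orientation of the two fluorophores and therefore the FRET efficiency. The exact sensing module is not detailed in the record. The plasmid is suited to live-cell ratiometric imaging of ERK signalling in space and time, and to comparing the sensitivity of different fluorophore geometries.
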