Addgene plasmid #39837: EKAR2G_design1_mTFP_227_Venus_229
Depositing lab: Olivier Pertz. Depositing organization: University of Basel. Publication: A Versatile Toolkit to Produce Sensitive FRET Biosensors to Visualize Signaling in Time and Space. Fritz RD, Letzelter M, Reimann A, Martin K, Fusco L, Ritsma L, Ponsioen B, Fluri E, Schulte-Merker S, van Rheenen J, Pertz O. Sci Signal. 2013 Jul 23;6(285):rs12. doi: 10.1126/scisignal.2004135. PubMed 23882122.
Backbone
  Vector backbone: pTriEx4
  Backbone manufacturer: Novagen
  Backbone size w/o insert (bp): 4900
  Total vector size (bp): 7050
  Vector type: Mammalian Expression, Bacterial Expression, Insect Expression
Growth in bacteria
  Bacterial resistance: Ampicillin, 100 μg/mL
  Growth temperature: 37°C
  Growth strain: Top10
  Copy number: High Copy
Gene/Insert
  Gene/Insert name: Erk activity reporter
  Species: Synthetic
  Insert size (bp): 1958
  Promoter: CMV
  Tag / fusion protein: His-Myc (N terminal on insert)
  Cloning method: Restriction Enzyme; 5′ cloning site PacI (not destroyed); 3′ cloning site XhoI (not destroyed)
  Sequencing primers: 5′ ctggttattgtgctgtctc; 3′ tcagtggtatttgtga
Resource information
  A portion of this plasmid was derived from a plasmid made by: Karel Svoboda, Janelia Farm Research Campus, Howard Hughes Medical Institute, Ashburn
Terms and licenses: Academic/Nonprofit Terms; Industry Terms: Not Available to Industry
Depositor comments: A genetically encoded fluorescent sensor of ERK activity. 2008. PNAS 205(49)
How to cite: EKAR2G_design1_mTFP_227_Venus_229 was a gift from Olivier Pertz (Addgene plasmid # 39837 ; http://n2t.net/addgene:39837 ; RRID:Addgene_39837)
